>Addgene plasmid #91803 | pCRII-TOPO CMV-cGFP-SV40 pA + mMALAT1_3' | addgene full sequence | sequence record 180321 | Addgene NGS Result
CCTCTGACTTGAGCGTCGATTTTTGTGATGCTCGTCAGGGGGGCGGAGCCTATGGAAAAACGCCAGCAAC
GCGGCCTTTTTACGGTTCCTGGCCTTTTGCTGGCCTTTTGCTCACATGTTCTTTCCTGCGTTATCCCCTG
ATTCTGTGGATAACCGTATTACCGCCTTTGAGTGAGCTGATACCGCTCGCCGCAGCCGAACGACCGAGCG
CAGCGAGTCAGTGAGCGAGGAAGCGGAAGAGCGCCCAATACGCAAACCGCCTCTCCCCGCGCGTTGGCCG
ATTCATTAATGCAGCTGGCACGACAGGTTTCCCGACTGGAAAGCGGGCAGTGAGCGCAACGCAATTAATG
TGAGTTAGCTCACTCATTAGGCACCCCAGGCTTTACACTTTATGCTTCCGGCTCGTATGTTGTGTGGAAT
TGTGAGCGGATAACAATTTCACACAGGAAACAGCTATGACCATGATTACGCCAAGCTATTTAGGTGACAC
TATAGAATACTCAAGCTATGCATCAAGCTTCTTTAAAAGGCCACTTGAACTCGCTTTCCATGGCGATTTG
CCTTGTGAGCACTTTCAGGAGAGCCTGGAAGCTGAAAAACGGTAGAAAAATTTCCGTGCGGGCCGTGGGG
GGCTGGCGGCAACTGGGGGGCCGCAGATCAGAGTGGGCCACTGGCAGCCAACGGCCCCCGGGGCTCAGGC
GGGGAGCAGCTCTGTGGTGTGGGATTGAGGCGTTTTCCAAGAGTGGGTTTTCACGTTTCTAAGATTTCCC
AAGCAGACAGCCCGTGCTGCTCCGATTTCTCGAACAAAAAAGCAAAACGTGTGGCTGTCTTGGGAGCAAG
TCGCAGGACTGCAAGCAGTTGGGGGAGAAAGTCCGCCATTTTGCCACTTCTCAACCGTCCCTGCAAGGCT
GGGGCTCAGTTGCGTAATGGAAAGTAAAGCCCTGAACTATCACACTTTAATCTTCCTTCAAAAGGTGGTA
AACTATACCTACTGTCCCTCAAGAGAACACAAGAAGTGCTTTAAGAGGTATTTTAAAAGTTCCGGGGGTT
TTGTGAGGTGTTTGATGACCCGTTTAAAATATGATTTCCATGTTTCTTTTGTCTAAAGTTTGCAGCTCAA
ATCTTTCCACACGCTAGTAATTTAAGTATTTCTGCATGTGTAGTTTGCATTCAAGTTCCATAAGCTGTTA
AGAAAAATCTAGAAAAGTAAAACTAGAACCTATTTTTAACCGAAGAACTACTTTTTGCCTCCCTCACAAA
GGCGGCGGAAGGTGATCGAATTCCGGTGATGCGAGTTGTTCTCCGTCGGATCCACATTGATTATTGACTA
GTTATTAATAGTAATCAATTACGGGGTCATTAGTTCATAGCCCATATATGGAGTTCCGCGTTACATAACT
TACGGTAAATGGCCCGCCTGGCTGACCGCCCAACGACCCCCGCCCATTGACGTCAATAATGACGTATGTT
CCCATAGTAACGCCAATAGGGACTTTCCATTGACGTCAATGGGTGGAGTATTTACGGTAAACTGCCCACT
TGGCAGTACATCAAGTGTATCATATGCCAAGTACGCCCCCTATTGACGTCAATGACGGTAAATGGCCCGC
CTGGCATTATGCCCAGTACATGACCTTATGGGACTTTCCTACTTGGCAGTACATCTACGTATTAGTCATC
GCTATTACCATGGTGATGCGGTTTTGGCAGTACATCAATGGGCGTGGATAGCGGTTTGACTCACGGGGAT
TTCCAAGTCTCCACCCCATTGACGTCAATGGGAGTTTGTTTTGGCACCAAAATCAACGGGACTTTCCAAA
ATGTCGTAACAACTCCGCCCCATTGACGCAAATGGGCGGTAGGCGTGTACGGTGGGAGGTCTATATAAGC
AGAGCTCTCTGGCTAACTAGAGAACCCACTGCTTACTGGCGATATCACCATGGCCAGCAAGGGCGCCGAG
CTGTTCACCGGCATCGTGCCCATCCTGATCGAGCTGAATGGCGATGTGAATGGCCACAAGTTCAGCGTGA
GCGGCGAGGGCGAGGGCGATGCCACCTACGGCAAGCTGACCCTGAAGTTCATCTGCACCACCGGCAAGCT
GCCTGTGCCCTGGCCCACCCTGGTGACCACCCTGAGCTACGGCGTGCAGTGCTTCTCACGCTACCCCGAT
CACATGAAGCAGCACGACTTCTTCAAGAGCGCCATGCCTGAGGGCTACATCCAGGAGCGCACCATCTTCT
TCGAGGATGACGGCAACTACAAGTCGCGCGCCGAGGTGAAGTTCGAGGGCGATACCCTGGTGAATCGCAT
CGAGCTGACCGGCACCGATTTCAAGGAGGATGGCAACATCCTGGGCAATAAGATGGAGTACAACTACAAC
GCCCACAATGTGTACATCATGACCGACAAGGCCAAGAATGGCATCAAGGTGAACTTCAAGATCCGCCACA
ACATCGAGGATGGCAGCGTGCAGCTGGCCGACCACTACCAGCAGAATACCCCCATCGGCGATGGCCCTGT
GCTGCTGCCCGATAACCACTACCTGTCCACCCAGAGCGCCCTGTCCAAGGACCCCAACGAGAAGCGCGAT
CACATGATCTACTTCGGCTTCGTGACCGCCGCCGCCATCACCCACGGCATGGATGAGCTGTACAAGTGAG
CGGCCGCAACTTGTTTATTGCAGCTTATAATGGTTACAAATAAAGCAATAGCATCACAAATTTCACAAAT
AAAGCATTTTTTTCACTGCATTCTAGTTGTGGTTTGTCCAAACTCATCAATGTATCTTAGCGGCCGCGCT
GTGCGGTAGGCATTGAGGCAGCCAGCGCAGGGGCTTCTGCTGAGGGGGCAGGCGGAGCTTGAGGAAACCG
CAGATAAGTTTTTTTCTCTTTGAAAGATAGAGATTAATACAACTACTTAAAAAATATAGTCAATAGGTTA
CTAAGATATTGCTTAGCGATTCGTCAGTAGGGTTGTAAAGGTTTTTCTTTTCCTGAGAAAACAACCTTTT
GTTTTCTCAGGTTTTGCTTTTTGGCCTTTCCCTAGCTTTAAAAAAAAAAAAGCAAAAGACGCTGGTGGCT
GGCACTCCTGGTTTCCAGGACGGGGTTCAAGTCCCTGCGGTGTCTTTGCTTCTTAAGATTTTAAGAGAAA
ATATGAAGACTTAGAAGAGTAGCATGAGGAAGGAAAAGATAAAAGGTTTCTAAAACATGACGGAGGTTGA
GATGAAGCTTCTTCATGGAGTAAAAAATGTATTTAAAAGAAAATTGAGAGAAAGGACTACAGAGCCCCGA
ATTAATACCAATAGAAGGGCAATGCTTTTAGATTAAAATGAAGGTGACTTAAACAGCTTAAAGTTTAGTT
TAAAAGTTGTAGGTGATTAAAATAATTTGAAGGCGATCTTTTAAAAAGAGATTAAACCGAAGGTGATTAA
AAGACCTTGAAATCCATGACGCAGGGAGAATTGCGTCATTTAAAGCCTAGTTAACGCATTTACTAAACGC
AGACGAAAATGGAAAGATTAATTGGGAGTGGTAGGATGAAACAATTTGGAGAAGATAGAAGTTTGAAGTG
GAAAACTGGAAGACAGAAGTACGGGAAGGCGAAGAAAAGAATAGAGAAGATAGGGAAATTAGAAGATAAA
AACATACTTTTAGAAGAAAAAAGATAAATTTAAACCTGAAAAGTAGGAAGCAGAAGAAAAAAGACAAGCT
AGGAAACAAAAAGCTAAGGGCAAAATGTACAAACTCTCGAGCATGCATCTAGAGGGCCCAATTCGCCCTA
TAGTGAGTCGTATTACAATTCACTGGCCGTCGTTTTACAACGTCGTGACTGGGAAAACCCTGGCGTTACC
CAACTTAATCGCCTTGCAGCACATCCCCCTTTCGCCAGCTGGCGTAATAGCGAAGAGGCCCGCACCGATC
GCCCTTCCCAACAGTTGCGCAGCCTGAATGGCGAATGG
[124 nt withheld, positions 3959-4082]
C
[91 nt withheld, positions 4084-4174]
A
[49 nt withheld, positions 4176-4224]
CCTTTGACGTTGGAGTCCACGTTCTTT
[37 nt withheld, positions 4252-4288]
ACCCTATCTCGGTCTATTCTTTTGATTTATAAGGGATTTTGCCGATTTCGGCCTATTGGTTAAAAAATGA
GCTGATTTAACAAAAATTTAACGCGAATTTTAACAAAATTCAGGGCGCAAGGGCTGCTAAAGGAAGCGGA
ACACGTAGAAAGCCAGTCCGCAGAAACGGTGCTGACCCCGGATGAATGTCAGCTACTGGGCTATCTGGAC
AAGGGAAAACGCAAGCGCAAAGAGAAAGCAGGTAGCTTGCAGTGGGCTTACATGGCGATAGCTAGACTGG
GCGGTTTTATGGACAGCAAGCGAACCGGAATTGCCAGCTGGGGCGCCCTCTGGTAAGGTTGGGAAGCCCT
GCAAAGTAAACTGGATGGCTTTCTTGCCGCCAAGGATCTGATGGCGCAGGGGATCAAGATCTGATCAAGA
GACAGGATGAGGATCGTTTCGCATGATTGAACAAGATGGATTGCACGCAGGTTCTCCGGCCGCTTGGGTG
GAGAGGCTATTCGGCTATGACTGGGCACAACAGACAATCGGCTGCTCTGATGCCGCCGTGTTCCGGCTGT
CAGCGCAGGGGCGCCCGGTTCTTTTTGTCAAGACCGACCTGTCCGGTGCCCTGAATGAACTGCAGGACGA
GGCAGCGCGGCTATCGTGGCTGGCCACGACGGGCGTTCCTTGCGCAGCTGTGCTCGACGTTGTCACTGAA
GCGGGAAGGGACTGGCTGCTATTGGGCGAAGTGCCGGGGCAGGATCTCCTGTCATCCCACCTTGCTCCTG
CCGAGAAAGTATCCATCATGGCTGATGCAATGCGGCGGCTGCATACGCTTGATCCGGCTACCTGCCCATT
CGACCACCAAGCGAAACATCGCATCGAGCGAGCACGTACTCGGATGGAAGCCGGTCTTGTCGATCAGGAT
GATCTGGACGAAGAGCATCAGGGGCTCGCGCCAGCCGAACTGTTCGCCAGGCTCAAGGCGCGCATGCCCG
ACGGCGAGGATCTCGTCGTGACCCATGGCGATGCCTGCTTGCCGAATATCATGGTGGAAAATGGCCGCTT
TTCTGGATTCATCGACTGTGGCCGGCTGGGTGTGGCGGACCGCTATCAGGACATAGCGTTGGCTACCCGT
GATATTGCTGAAGAGCTTGGCGGCGAATGGGCTGACCGCTTCCTCGTGCTTTACGGTATCGCCGCTCCCG
ATTCGCAGCGCATCGCCTTCTATCGCCTTCTTGACGAGTTCTTCTGAATTGAAAAAGGAAGAGTATGAGT
ATTCAACATTTCCGTGTCGCCCTTATTCCCTTTTTTGCGGCATTTTGCCTTCCTGTTTTTGCTCACCCAG
AAACGCTGGTGAAAGTAAAAGATGCTGAAGATCAGTTGGGTGCACGAGTGGGTTACATCGAACTGGATCT
CAACAGCGGTAAGATCCTTGAGAGTTTTCGCCCCGAAGAACGTTTTCCAATGATGAGCACTTTTAAAGTT
CTGCTATGTGGCGCGGTATTATCCCGTATTGACGCCGGGCAAGAGCAACTCGGTCGCCGCATACACTATT
CTCAGAATGACTTGGTTGAGTACTCACCAGTCACAGAAAAGCATCTTACGGATGGCATGACAGTAAGAGA
ATTATGCAGTGCTGCCATAACCATGAGTGATAACACTGCGGCCAACTTACTTCTGACAACGATCGGAGGA
CCGAAGGAGCTAACCGCTTTTTTGCACAACATGGGGGATCATGTAACTCGCCTTGATCGTTGGGAACCGG
AGCTGAATGAAGCCATACCAAACGACGAGCGTGACACCACGATGCCTGTAGCAATGGCAACAACGTTGCG
CAAACTATTAACTGGCGAACTACTTACTCTAGCTTCCCGGCAACAATTAATAGACTGGATGGAGGCGGAT
AAAGTTGCAGGACCACTTCTGCGCTCGGCCCTTCCGGCTGGCTGGTTTATTGCTGATAAATCTGGAGCCG
GTGAGCGTGGGTCTCGCGGTATCATTGCAGCACTGGGGCCAGATGGTAAGCCCTCCCGTATCGTAGTTAT
CTACACGACGGGGAGTCAGGCAACTATGGATGAACGAAATAGACAGATCGCTGAGATAGGTGCCTCACTG
ATTAAGCATTGGTAACTGTCAGACCAAGTTTACTCATATATACTTTAGATTGATTTAAAACTTCATTTTT
AATTTAAAAGGATCTAGGTGAAGATCCTTTTTGATAATCTCATGACCAAAATCCCTTAACGTGAGTTTTC
GTTCCACTGAGCGTCAGACCCCGTAGAAAAGATCAAAGGATCTTCTTGAGATCCTTTTTTTCTGCGCGTA
ATCTGCTGCTTGCAAACAAAAAAACCACCGCTACCAGCGGTGGTTTGTTTGCCGGATCAAGAGCTACCAA
CTCTTTTTCCGAAGGTAACTGGCTTCAGCAGAGCGCAGATACCAAATACTGTTCTTCTAGTGTAGCCGTA
GTTAGGCCACCACTTCAAGAACTCTGTAGCACCGCCTACATACCTCGCTCTGCTAATCCTGTTACCAGTG
GCTGCTGCCAGTGGCGATAAGTCGTGTCTTACCGGGTTGGACTCAAGACGATAGTTACCGGATAAGGCGC
AGCGGTCGGGCTGAACGGGGGGTTCGTGCACACAGCCCAGCTTGGAGCGAACGACCTACACCGAACTGAG
ATACCTACAGCGTGAGCTATGAGAAAGCGCCACGCTTCCCGAAGGGAGAAAGGCGGACAGGTATCCGGTA
AGCGGCAGGGTCGGAACAGGAGAGCGCACGAGGGAGCTTCCAGGGGGAAACGCCTGGTATCTTTATAGTC
CTGTCGGGTTTCGCCA
Features (pLannotate 1.2.2; 19 found; start..end, strand, type, name):
    241..333     +  CDS            lacI (fragment): lac repressor; lacI; The lac repressor binds to the lac operator to inhibit transcription in E. coli. This inhibition can be relieved by adding lactose or isopropyl-β-D-thiogalactopyranoside (IPTG).
    346..367     +  protein_bind   CAP binding site: CAP binding activates transcription in the presence of cAMP. E. coli catabolite activator protein
    382..412     +  promoter       lac promoter: promoter for the E. coli lac operon
    420..436     +  protein_bind   lac operator: The lac repressor binds to the lac operator to inhibit transcription in E. coli. This inhibition can be relieved by adding lactose or isopropyl-β-D-thiogalactopyranoside (IPTG). lac repressor encoded by lacI
    478..496     +  promoter       SP6 promoter: promoter for bacteriophage SP6 RNA polymerase
   1389..1692    +  enhancer       CMV enhancer: human cytomegalovirus immediate early enhancer
   1693..1896    +  promoter       CMV promoter: human cytomegalovirus (CMV) immediate early promoter
   1892..1925    +  LTR            5' LTR (truncated) (fragment): truncated 5' long terminal repeat (LTR) from HIV-1
   1946..2656    +  CDS            aceGFP-h: aceGFP-h is a basic (constitutively fluorescent) long stokes shift fluorescent protein published in 2003, derived from Aequorea coerulescens.
   2668..2789    +  polyA_signal   SV40 poly(A) signal: SV40 polyadenylation signal
   3067..3123    +  ncRNA          mascRNA-menRNA: Accession: RF01684 - MALAT1-associated small cytoplasmic RNA/MEN beta RNA
   3777..3795    -  promoter       T7 promoter: promoter for bacteriophage T7 RNA polymerase
   3798..3955    +  CDS            lacZα (fragment): LacZα fragment of β-galactosidase; lacZ fragment
   3959..4387    +  rep_origin     f1 ori (sequence partly withheld): f1 bacteriophage origin of replication; arrow indicates direction of (+) strand synthesis
   4400..4699    +  CDS            tnpA (fragment): TN5P_ECOLX - Also known as tnp. Experimental evidence at protein level: Swiss-Prot protein existence level 1. Mediates transposition of transposon Tn5 by a 'cut and paste' mechanism. First, the monomeric transposase binds the 19 bp inverted DNA repeats flanking the transposon. Then, dimerization of the DNA- bound transposase creates a synaptic DNA complex. After nicking of the first DNA strand, excision of the transposon proceeds through a series of intermediates. The transposase then mediates the insertion of the transposon at a new site by strand transfer. The activity of the wild- type tran
   4731..5522    +  CDS            neo: KKA2_KLEPN - Also known as kan, nptII. Experimental evidence at protein level: Swiss-Prot protein existence level 1. Resistance to kanamycin, neomycin, paromomycin, ribostamycin, butirosin and gentamicin B. From Klebsiella pneumoniae.
   5526..5542    +  promoter       AmpR promoter (fragment): bla
   5543..6403    +  CDS            AmpR: β-lactamase; bla; confers resistance to ampicillin, carbenicillin, and related antibiotics
   6574..58      +  rep_origin     ori (across the origin): high-copy-number ColE1/pMB1/pBR322/pUC origin of replication
