[The description below was written by a language model from this plasmid's Addgene catalogue record and pLannotate feature annotations shown in this document.]
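Description:
pCRII-TOPO CMV-cGFP-SV40 pA + mMALAT1_3' is a mammalian expression reporter of about 7.1 kb built in the Invitrogen pCRII-TOPO cloning backbone. It is maintained in E. coli from a high-copy ColE1/pUC-type origin and selected with ampicillin through the β-lactamase gene. The backbone also carries a neo/kanamycin resistance gene, an f1 origin, lac promoter/operator and lacZα remnants, and flanking SP6 and T7 phage promoters, all standard for this vector. The expression cassette was inserted between EcoRV and NotI sites, both of which were retained.

The payload is a coral green fluorescent protein (cGFP) open reading frame driven by the human CMV immediate-early enhancer and promoter. The automated annotation labels this coding sequence as aceGFP-h, an Aequorea coerulescens-derived protein, and also flags a very short HIV-1 LTR-like fragment at the promoter junction; both are similarity-based calls rather than statements from the catalogue entry. Immediately downstream of the reporter lies an SV40 polyadenylation signal, followed a few hundred bases later by the 3' end region of mouse MALAT1, within which the tRNA-like mascRNA element is annotated. In native MALAT1, cleavage upstream of mascRNA by RNase P produces a non-polyadenylated 3' end that folds into a stabilising triple helix.

The two 3' end processing options are therefore arranged in tandem. Transcripts that use the SV40 signal are cleaved and polyadenylated normally, while those that read through it are processed at the MALAT1 sequence and end in the triple helix. According to the record, the construct expresses this triple-helix-terminated cGFP mRNA when the upstream poly(A) signal fails to be used, which suits studies of poly(A) site usage and read-through.
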