Addgene plasmid #91803: pCRII-TOPO CMV-cGFP-SV40 pA + mMALAT1_3'
Purpose: Expresses a cGFP mRNA that ends in the MALAT1 triple helix when the upstream SV40 poly(A) signal fails to be used
Depositing lab: Jeremy Wilusz. Depositing organization: University of Pennsylvania.
Backbone
  Vector backbone: pCRII-TOPO
  Backbone manufacturer: Invitrogen
  Total vector size (bp): 7101
  Vector type: Mammalian Expression
Growth in bacteria
  Bacterial resistance: Ampicillin, 100 μg/mL
  Growth temperature: 37°C
  Growth strain: DH5alpha
  Copy number: High Copy
Gene/Insert
  Gene/Insert name: Coral Green Fluorescent Protein (cGFP)
  Promoter: CMV
  Cloning method: Restriction Enzyme; 5′ cloning site EcoRV (not destroyed); 3′ cloning site NotI (not destroyed)
  Sequencing primers: 5′ cgcaaatgggcggtaggcgtg
Terms and licenses: Academic/Nonprofit Terms; Industry Terms: Not Available to Industry
How to cite: pCRII-TOPO CMV-cGFP-SV40 pA + mMALAT1_3' was a gift from Jeremy Wilusz (Addgene plasmid # 91803 ; http://n2t.net/addgene:91803 ; RRID:Addgene_91803)
